>Addgene plasmid #220592 | LMPd Ametrine Got1 shRNA#1 | addgene full sequence | sequence record 436524 | Addgene NGS Result
TGAAAGACCCCACCTGTAGGTTTGGCAAGCTAGCTTAAGTAACGCCATTTTGCAAGGCATGGAAAATACA
TAACTGAGAATAGAGAAGTTCAGATCAAGGTTAGGAACAGAGAGACAGCAGAATATGGGCCAAACAGGAT
ATCTGTGGTAAGCAGTTCCTGCCCCGGCTCAGGGCCAAGAACAGATGGTCCCCAGATGCGGTCCCGCCCT
CAGCAGTTTCTAGAGAACCATCAGATGTTTCCAGGGTGCCCCAAGGACCTGAAATGACCCTGTGCCTTAT
TTGAACTAACCAATCAGTTCGCTTCTCGCTTCTGTTCGCGCGCTTCTGCTCCCCGAGCTCAATAAAAGAG
CCCACAACCCCTCACTCGGCGCGCCAGTCCTCCGATAGACTGCGTCGCCCGGGTACCCGTATTCCCAATA
AAGCCTCTTGCTGTTTGCATCCGAATCGTGGACTCGCTGATCCTTGGGAGGGTCTCCTCAGATTGATTGA
CTGCCCACCTCGGGGGTCTTTCATTTGGAGGTTCCACCGAGATTTGGAGACCCCTGCCCAGGGACCACCG
ACCCCCCCGCCGGGAGGTAAGCTGGCCAGCGGTCGTTTCGTGTCTGTCTCTGTCTTTGTGCGTGTTTGTG
CCGGCATCTAATGTTTGCGCCTGCGTCTGTACTAGTTAGCTAACTAGCTCTGTATCTGGCGGACCCGTGG
TGGAACTGACGAGTTCTGAACACCCGGCCGCAACCCTGGGAGACGTCCCAGGGACTTTGGGGGCCGTTTT
TGTGGCCCGACCTGAGGAAGGGAGTCGATGTGGAATCCGACCCCGTCAGGATATGTGGTTCTGGTAGGAG
ACGAGAACCTAAAACAGTTCCCGCCTCCGTCTGAATTTTTGCTTTCGGTTTGGAACCGAAGCCGCGCGTC
TTGTCTGCTGCAGCGCTGCAGCATCGTTCTGTGTTGTCTCTGTCTGACTGTGTTTCTGTATTTGTCTGAA
AATTAGGGCCAGACTGTTACCACTCCCTTAAGTTTGACCTTAGGTCACTGGAAAGATGTCGAGCGGATCG
CTCACAACCAGTCGGTAGATGTCAAGAAGAGACGTTGGGTTACCTTCTGCTCTGCAGAATGGCCAACCTT
TAACGTCGGATGGCCGCGAGACGGCACCTTTAACCGAGACCTCATCACCCAGGTTAAGATCAAGGTCTTT
TCACCTGGCCCGCATGGACACCCAGACCAGGTCCCCTACATCGTGACCTGGGAAGCCTTGGCTTTTGACC
CCCCTCCCTGGGTCAAGCCCTTTGTACACCCTAAGCCTCCGCCTCCTCTTCCTCCATCCGCCCCGTCTCT
CCCCCTTGAACCTCCTCGTTCGACCCCGCCTCGATCCTCCCTTTATCCAGCCCTCACTCCTTCTCTAGGC
GCCGGAATTAGATCTCTCGACTAGGGATAACAGGGTAATTGTTTGAATGAGGCTTCAGTACTTTACAGAA
TCGTTGCCTGCACATCTTGGAAACACTTGCTGGGATTACTTCTTCAGGTTAACCCAACAGAAGGCTCGAG
AAGGTATATTGCTGTTGACAGTGAGCGCGCAGAAGATTGCTAATGACAATAGTGAAGCCACAGATGTATT
GTCATTAGCAATCTTCTGCTTGCCTACTGCCTCGGAATTCAAGGGGCTACTTTAGGAGCAATTATCTTGT
TTACTAAAACTGAATACCTTGCTATCTCTTTGATACATTTTTACAAAGCTGAATTAAAATGGTATAAATT
AAATCACTTTTTTCAATTCTACCGGGTAGGGGAGGCGCTTTTCCCAAGGCAGTCTGGAGCATGCGCTTTA
GCAGCCCCGCTGGGCACTTGGCGCTACACAAGTGGCCTCTGGCCTCGCACACATTCCACATCCACCGGTA
GGCGCCAACCGGCTCCGTTCTTTGGTGGCCCCTTCGCGCCACCTTCTACTCCTCCCCTAGTCAGGAAGTT
CCCCCCCGCCCCGCAGCTCGCGTCGTGCAGGACGTGACAAATGGAAGTAGCACGTCTCACTAGTCTCGTG
CAGATGGACAGCACCGCTGAGCAATGGAAGCGGGTAGGCCTTTGGGGCAGCGGCCAATAGCAGCTTTGCT
CCTTCGCTTTCTGGGCTCAGAGGCTGGGAAGGGGTGGGTCCGGGGGCGGGCTCAGGGGCGGGCTCAGGGG
CGGGGCGGGCGCCCGAAGGTCCTCCGGAGGCCCGGCATTCTGCACGCTTCAAAAGCGCACGTCTGCCGCG
CTGTTCTCCTCTTCCTCATCTCCGGGCCTTTCGACCTGCAGCCCAAGCTTACCATGGTGAGCAAGGGCGA
GGAGCTGTTCACCGGGGTGGTGCCCATCCTGGTCGAGCTGGACGGCGACGTAAACGGCCACAGGTTCAGC
GTGCGCGGCGAGGGCGAGGGCGATGCCACCAACGGCAAGCTGACCCTGAAGTTCATCTGCACCTCCGGCG
AGCTGCCCGTGCCCTGGCCCACCCTCGTGACCACCCTGTCTTACGGCGTGCAGTGCTTCGCCCGCTACCC
CGACCACATGAAGCAGCACGACTTCTTCAAGTCCGCCATGCCCGAAGGCTACGTCCAGGAGCGCACCATC
TCCTTCAAGGACGACGGCAGCTACAGGACCCGCGCCGAGGTGAAGTTCGAGGGCGACACCCTGGTGAACC
GCATCGAGCTGAAGGGCATCGACTTCAAGGAGGACGGCAACATCCTGGGGCACAAGCTGGAGTACAACAT
GAACGCGTGGGACGCGTATATCACGGCCGACAAGCAGAAGAACGGCATCAAAGCGAACTTCAAGATCGAG
CACAACGTCAAGGACGGCGGCGTGCAGCTCGCCGACGCGTACCAGCAGAACACCCCCATCGGCGACGGCT
CCGTGCTGCTGCCTGACAACCACTACCTGAGCTTCCAGAGCAAGCTGTTCAAAGACCCCAACGAGCAGCG
CGATCACATGGTCCTGCTGGAGTTCGTTACCGCCGCCGGGATAACTCCCGGCATGGACGAGCTGTACAAG
TAAGCGGCCGCGACTCTAGAGTCGACCTGCAGGCATGCAAGCTTATCGATAAAATAAAAGATTTTATTTA
GTCTCCAGAAAAAGGGGGGAATGAAAGACCCCACCTGTAGGTTTGGCAAGCTAGCTTAAGTAACGCCATT
TTGCAAGGCATGGAAAATACATAACTGAGAATAGAGAAGTTCAGATCAAGGTTAGGAACAGAGAGACAGC
AGAATATGGGCCAAACAGGATATCTGTGGTAAGCAGTTCCTGCCCCGGCTCAGGGCCAAGAACAGATGGT
CCCCAGATGCGGTCCCGCCCTCAGCAGTTTCTAGAGAACCATCAGATGTTTCCAGGGTGCCCCAAGGACC
TGAAATGACCCTGTGCCTTATTTGAACTAACCAATCAGTTCGCTTCTCGCTTCTGTTCGCGCGCTTCTGC
TCCCCGAGCTCAATAAAAGAGCCCACAACCCCTCACTCGGCGCGCCAGTCCTCCGATAGACTGCGTCGCC
CGGGTACCCGTGTATCCAATAAACCCTCTTGCAGTTGCATCCGACTTGTGGTCTCGCTGTTCCTTGGGAG
GGTCTCCTCTGAGTGATTGACTACCCGTCAGCGGGGGTCTTTCATGGGTAACAGTTTCTTGAAGTTGGAG
AACAACATTCTGAGGGTAGGAGTCGAATATTAAGTAATCCTGACTCAATTAGCCACTGTTTTGAATCCAC
ATACTCCAATACTCCTGAAATAGTTCATTATGGACAGCGCAGAAAGAGCTGGGGAGAATTGTGAAATTGT
TATCCGCTCACAATTCCACACAACATACGAGCCGGAAGCATAAAGTGTAAAGCCTGGGGTGCCTAATGAG
TGAGCTAACTCACATTAATTGCGTTGCGCTCACTGCCCGCTTTCCAGTCGGGAAACCTGTCGTGCCAGCT
GCATTAATGAATCGGCCAACGCGCGGGGAGAGGCGGTTTGCGTATTGGGCGCTCTTCCGCTTCCTCGCTC
ACTGACTCGCTGCGCTCGGTCGTTCGGCTGCGGCGAGCGGTATCAGCTCACTCAAAGGCGGTAATACGGT
TATCCACAGAATCAGGGGATAACGCAGGAAAGAACATGTGAGCAAAAGGCCAGCAAAAGGCCAGGAACCG
TAAAAAGGCCGCGTTGCTGGCGTTTTTCCATAGGCTCCGCCCCCCTGACGAGCATCACAAAAATCGACGC
TCAAGTCAGAGGTGGCGAAACCCGACAGGACTATAAAGATACCAGGCGTTTCCCCCTGGAAGCTCCCTCG
TGCGCTCTCCTGTTCCGACCCTGCCGCTTACCGGATACCTGTCCGCCTTTCTCCCTTCGGGAAGCGTGGC
GCTTTCTCATAGCTCACGCTGTAGGTATCTCAGTTCGGTGTAGGTCGTTCGCTCCAAGCTGGGCTGTGTG
CACGAACCCCCCGTTCAGCCCGACCGCTGCGCCTTATCCGGTAACTATCGTCTTGAGTCCAACCCGGTAA
GACACGACTTATCGCCACTGGCAGCAGCCACTGGTAACAGGATTAGCAGAGCGAGGTATGTAGGCGGTGC
TACAGAGTTCTTGAAGTGGTGGCCTAACTACGGCTACACTAGAAGAACAGTATTTGGTATCTGCGCTCTG
CTGAAGCCAGTTACCTTCGGAAAAAGAGTTGGTAGCTCTTGATCCGGCAAACAAACCACCGCTGGTAGCG
GTGGTTTTTTTGTTTGCAAGCAGCAGATTACGCGCAGAAAAAAAGGATCTCAAGAAGATCCTTTGATCTT
TTCTACGGGGTCTGACGCTCAGTGGAACGAAAACTCACGTTAAGGGATTTTGGTCATGAGATTATCAAAA
AGGATCTTCACCTAGATCCTTTTAAATTAAAAATGAAGTTTTAAATCAATCTAAAGTATATATGAGTAAA
CTTGGTCTGACAGTTACCAATGCTTAATCAGTGAGGCACCTATCTCAGCGATCTGTCTATTTCGTTCATC
CATAGTTGCCTGACTCCCCGTCGTGTAGATAACTACGATACGGGAGGGCTTACCATCTGGCCCCAGTGCT
GCAATGATACCGCGAGACCCACGCTCACCGGCTCCAGATTTATCAGCAATAAACCAGCCAGCCGGAAGGG
CCGAGCGCAGAAGTGGTCCTGCAACTTTATCCGCCTCCATCCAGTCTATTAATTGTTGCCGGGAAGCTAG
AGTAAGTAGTTCGCCAGTTAATAGTTTGCGCAACGTTGTTGCCATTGCTACAGGCATCGTGGTGTCACGC
TCGTCGTTTGGTATGGCTTCATTCAGCTCCGGTTCCCAACGATCAAGGCGAGTTACATGATCCCCCATGT
TGTGCAAAAAAGCGGTTAGCTCCTTCGGTCCTCCGATCGTTGTCAGAAGTAAGTTGGCCGCAGTGTTATC
ACTCATGGTTATGGCAGCACTGCATAATTCTCTTACTGTCATGCCATCCGTAAGATGCTTTTCTGTGACT
GGTGAGTACTCAACCAAGTCATTCTGAGAATAGTGTATGCGGCGACCGAGTTGCTCTTGCCCGGCGTCAA
TACGGGATAATACCGCGCCACATAGCAGAACTTTAAAAGTGCTCATCATTGGAAAACGTTCTTCGGGGCG
AAAACTCTCAAGGATCTTACCGCTGTTGAGATCCAGTTCGATGTAACCCACTCGTGCACCCAACTGATCT
TCAGCATCTTTTACTTTCACCAGCGTTTCTGGGTGAGCAAAAACAGGAAGGCAAAATGCCGCAAAAAAGG
GAATAAGGGCGACACGGAAATGTTGAATACTCATACTCTTCCTTTTTCAATATTATTGAAGCATTTATCA
GGGTTATTGTCTCATGAGCGGATACATATTTGAATGTATTTAGAAAAATAAACAAATAGGGGTTCCGCGC
ACATTTCCCCGAAAAGTGCCACCTGACGTCTAAGAAACCATTATTATCATGACATTAACCTATAAAAATA
GGCGTATCACGAGGCCCTTTCGTCTCGCGCGTTTCGGTGATGACGGTGAAAACCTCTGACACATGCAGCT
CCCGGAGACGGTCACAGCTTGTCTGTAAGCGGATGCCGGGAGCAGACAAGCCCGTCAGGGCGCGTCAGCG
GGTGTTGGCGGGTGTCGGGGCTGGCTTAACTATGCGGCATCAGAGCAGATTGTACTGAGAGTGCACCATA
TGCGGTGTGAAATACCGCACAGATGCGTAAGGAGAAAATACCGCATCAGGCGCCATTCGCCATTCAGGCT
GCGCAACTGTTGGGAAGGGCGATCGGTGCGGGCCTCTTCGCTATTACGCCAGCTGGCGAAAGGGGGATGT
GCTGCAAGGCGATTAAGTTGGGTAACGCCAGGGTTTTCCCAGTCACGACGTTGTAAAACGACGGCGCAAG
GAATGGTGCATGCAAGGAGATGGCGCCCAACAGTCCCCCGGCCACGGGGCCTGCCACCATACCCACGCCG
AAACAAGCGCTCATGAGCCCGAAGTGGCGAGCCCGATCTTCCCCATCGGTGATGTCGGCGATATAGGCGC
CAGCAACCGCACCTGTGGCGCCGGTGATGCCGGCCACGATGCGTCCGGCGTAGAGGCGATTAGTCCAATT
TGTTAAAGACAGGATATCAGTGGTCCAGGCTCTAGTTTTGACTCAACAATATCACCAGCTGAAGCCTATA
GAGTACGAGCCATAGATAAAATAAAAGATTTTATTTAGTCTCCAGAAAAAGGGGGGAA
Features (pLannotate 1.2.2; 21 found; start..end, strand, type, name):
    579..920     +  misc_feature   MESV Ψ: packaging signal of murine embryonic stem cell virus
    987..1403    +  CDS            gag (truncated): truncated Moloney murine leukemia virus (MMLV) gag gene lacking the start codon
   1443..1536    +  ncRNA          5' miR-30a: sequence upstream of the 71-nt precursor of the human miR-30a microRNA (Zeng et al., 2002) miRNA
   1648..1760    +  ncRNA          3' miR-30a: sequence downstream of the 71-nt precursor of the human miR-30a microRNA (Zeng et al., 2002) miRNA
   1774..2273    +  promoter       PGK promoter: mouse phosphoglycerate kinase 1 promoter
   2294..3013    +  CDS            mAmetrine1.1: photostable yellow fluorescent protein with a large Stokes shift, excitable with violet light (Ai et al., 2008)
   3024..3054    +  misc_feature   MCS (fragment): pUC18/19 multiple cloning site
   3101..3615    +  LTR            3' LTR: 3' long terminal repeat from murine embryonic stem cell virus
   3777..3793    -  protein_bind   lac operator: The lac repressor binds to the lac operator to inhibit transcription in E. coli. This inhibition can be relieved by adding lactose or isopropyl-β-D-thiogalactopyranoside (IPTG). lac repressor encoded by lacI
   3801..3831    -  promoter       lac promoter: promoter for the E. coli lac operon
   3846..3867    -  protein_bind   CAP binding site: CAP binding activates transcription in the presence of cAMP. E. coli catabolite activator protein
   3880..3972    -  CDS            lacI (fragment): lac repressor; lacI; The lac repressor binds to the lac operator to inhibit transcription in E. coli. This inhibition can be relieved by adding lactose or isopropyl-β-D-thiogalactopyranoside (IPTG).
   4155..4743    -  rep_origin     ori: high-copy-number ColE1/pMB1/pBR322/pUC origin of replication
   4914..5774    -  CDS            AmpR: β-lactamase; bla; confers resistance to ampicillin, carbenicillin, and related antibiotics
   5775..5879    -  promoter       AmpR promoter: bla
   5974..6009    +  CDS            rop (fragment): Rop protein, which maintains plasmids at low copy number; rop
   6111..6210    +  misc_feature   bom (fragment): basis of mobility region from pBR322
   6216..6365    -  CDS            lacZα (fragment): LacZα fragment of β-galactosidase; lacZ fragment
   6365..6566    -  CDS            TcR (fragment): tetracycline efflux protein; tet; confers resistance to tetracycline
   6567..6665    +  CDS            env (fragment): murine leukemia virus gPr80 envelope polyprotein precursor; env; proteolytically cleaved into gp70SU and p15TM subunits
   6707..515     +  LTR            5' LTR (across the origin): 5' long terminal repeat from murine embryonic stem cell virus
