[The description below was written by a language model from this plasmid's Addgene catalogue record and pLannotate feature annotations shown in this document.]
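Description:
LMPd Ametrine Got1 shRNA#1 is a 6.7 kb gammaretroviral (MSCV-type) shRNA vector built on the LMPd Amt backbone. It delivers a microRNA-embedded short hairpin against mouse Got1, which encodes cytosolic aspartate aminotransferase. The proviral region is bounded by 5′ and 3′ long terminal repeats from murine embryonic stem cell virus. It includes the MESV Ψ packaging signal and a truncated MMLV gag segment lacking its start codon. Together these allow the genomic RNA to be packaged into particles when the viral proteins are supplied in trans by a packaging system. In E. coli the plasmid is maintained through a high-copy ColE1/pUC-type origin and selected with ampicillin via β-lactamase. The short lacI, lacZα, rop, bom, TcR and env fragments in the annotation look like non-functional remnants of earlier cloning vectors.

Downstream of gag, the 97 bp hairpin insert was cloned between EcoRI and XhoI sites. It sits between the human miR-30a 5′ and 3′ flanking sequences, which the record describes as an "UltramiR" scaffold. No dedicated promoter is annotated upstream of this cassette, so the hairpin is presumably transcribed from the 5′ LTR and processed by the endogenous microRNA pathway into a mature silencing RNA. A separate mouse PGK promoter drives mAmetrine1.1, a violet-excitable yellow fluorescent protein with a large Stokes shift. Ametrine is the only marker for transduced cells, which are identified or sorted by fluorescence because there is no drug selection cassette. The associated publication concerns metabolic fuel use by CD8+ T cells in vivo, which suggests the vector was used to knock down Got1 in mouse T cells. The "#1" in the name implies it is one of several hairpins against this gene.
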