Addgene plasmid #220592: LMPd Ametrine Got1 shRNA#1
Purpose: Retroviral vector with Ametrine marker for expression shRNA with an "UltramiR" microRNA scaffold
Depositing lab: Russell Jones. Depositing organization: McGill University. Publication: (13)C metabolite tracing reveals glutamine and acetate as critical in vivo fuels for CD8(+) T cells. Ma EH, Dahabieh MS, DeCamp LM, Kaymak I, Kitchen-Goosen SM, Roy DG, Verway MJ, Johnson RM, Samborska B, Scullion CA, Steadman M, Vos M, Roddy TP, Krawczyk CM, Williams KS, Sheldon RD, Jones RG. bioRxiv [Preprint]. 2023 Jun 11:2023.06.09.544407. doi: 10.1101/2023.06.09.544407. PubMed 37333111.
Backbone
  Vector backbone: LMPd Amt
  Backbone manufacturer: Chen et al. 2014
  Vector type: Retroviral
  Selectable markers: Ametrine
Growth in bacteria
  Bacterial resistance: Ampicillin, 100 μg/mL
  Growth temperature: 37°C
  Growth strain: NEB Stable
  Copy number: High Copy
Gene/Insert
  Gene/Insert name: Got1 shRNA
  gRNA/shRNA sequence: CGCAGAAGATTGCTAATGACAA
  Species: M. musculus (mouse)
  Insert size (bp): 97
  Entrez Gene: Got1 (a.k.a. Got-1, cAspAT, AI789014)
  Cloning method: Restriction Enzyme; 5′ cloning site EcoRI (unknown if destroyed); 3′ cloning site XhoI (unknown if destroyed)
  Sequencing primers: 5′ cgatcctccctttatccagcc
Terms and licenses: Academic/Nonprofit Terms; Industry Terms: Not Available to Industry
Depositor comments: Please visit https://pubmed.ncbi.nlm.nih.gov/37333111/ for bioRxiv preprint.
How to cite: LMPd Ametrine Got1 shRNA#1 was a gift from Russell Jones (Addgene plasmid # 220592 ; http://n2t.net/addgene:220592 ; RRID:Addgene_220592)
